>Addgene plasmid #222858 | pUC57-ITR2-H1-sgCAG-SlugD10A-3XFLAG-SV40 NLS-ITR2 | addgene full sequence | sequence record 449592 | Addgene NGS Result
TCGCGCGTTTCGGTGATGACGGTGAAAACCTCTGACACATGCAGCTCCCGGAGACGGTCACAGCTTGTCT
GTAAGCGGATGCCGGGAGCAGACAAGCCCGTCAGGGCGCGTCAGCGGGTGTTGGCGGGTGTCGGGGCTGG
CTTAACTATGCGGCATCAGAGCAGATTGTACTGAGAGTGCACCATATGCGGTGTGAAATACCGCACAGAT
GCGTAAGGAGAAAATACCGCATCAGGCGCCATTCGCCATTCAGGCTGCGCAACTGTTGGGAAGGGCGATC
GGTGCGGGCCTCTTCGCTATTACGCCAGCTGGCGAAAGGGGGATGTGCTGCAAGGCGATTAAGTTGGGTA
ACGCCAGGGTTTTCCCAGTCACGACGTTGTAAAACGACGGCCAGTGAATTCGAGCTCGGTACCTCGCGAA
TGCATCTAGATCCTGCAGGCAGCTGCGCGCTCGCTCGCTCACTGAGGCCGCCCGGGCAAAGCCCGGGCGT
CGGGCGACCTTTGGTCGCCCGGCCTCAGTGAGCGAGCGAGCGCGCAGAGAGGGAGTGGCCAACTCCATCA
CTAGGGGTTCCTGCGGCCCCCCCTAGGTAGGCTAGGCTAGGCGTATATTTGCATGTCGCTATGTGTTCTG
GGAAATCACCATAAACGTGAAATGTCTTTGGATTTGGGAATCTTATAAGTTCTGTATGAGACCACTCTTT
CCCGCAGCAGCAGCAGCAGCAGTTTTAGTACTCTGGAAACAGAATCTACTAAAACAAGGCAAAATGCCGT
GTTTATCTCGTCAACTTGTTGGCGAGATTTTTTTTTCTAGAGGGTACCGGGGCCCGCCTAGGTAGTTATT
AATAGTAATCAATTACGGGGTCATTAGTTCATAGCCCATATATGGAGTTCCGCGTTACATAACTTACGGT
AAATGGCCCGCCTGGCTGACCGCCCAACGACCCCCGCCCATTGACGTCAATAATGACGTATGTTCCCATA
GTAACGCCAATAGGGACTTTCCATTGACGTCAATGGGTGGAGTATTTACGGTAAACTGCCCACTTGGCAG
TACATCAAGTGTATCATATGCCAAGTACGCCCCCTATTGACGTCAATGACGGTAAATGGCCCGCCTGGCA
TTATGCCCAGTACATGACCTTATGGGACTTTCCTACTTGGCAGTACATCTACGTATTAGTCATCGCTATT
ACCATGGTGATGCGGTTTTGGCAGTACATCAATGGGCGTGGATAGCGGTTTGACTCACGGGGATTTCCAA
GTCTCCACCCCATTGACGTCAATGGGAGTTTGTTTTGGCACCAAAATCAACGGGACTTTCCAAAATGTCG
TAACAACTCCGCCCCATTGACGCAAATGGGCGGTAGGCGTGTACGGTGGGAGGTCTATATAAGCAGAGCT
GGTTTAGTGAACCGTCAGATCCGCTAGCGCTACCGGTCGCCACCATGAACCAAAAATTCATACTGGGACT
GGCCATCGGAATCACCAGCGTGGGCTACGGCCTGATCGACTACGAGACAAAGAATATCATCGATGCCGGC
GTTAGACTGTTCCCCGAGGCCAACGTGGAAAACAACGAGGGAAGAAGGTCCAAACGTGGAAGCAGAAGAC
TGAAGCGACGCCGCATTCACAGACTTGAACGGGTGAAGAAGCTGCTCGAGGATTATAATCTGCTGGATCA
GTCCCAGATTCCTCAGTCTACAAACCCCTACGCCATCCGCGTGAAGGGCCTGTCTGAAGCCCTGAGCAAG
GACGAACTCGTGATTGCCCTGCTCCATATCGCCAAGAGAAGAGGCATCCACAAGATCGACGTGATCGACA
GCAACGACGACGTGGGGAACGAGCTCAGCACCAAGGAACAGCTGAATAAGAACAGCAAGCTGCTGAAAGA
CAAATTTGTGTGCCAGATCCAGCTGGAAAGAATGAATGAGGGCCAGGTGCGGGGAGAGAAAAACCGGTTC
AAGACCGCTGATATCATCAAGGAAATCATCCAGCTGCTGAATGTGCAGAAGAACTTCCACCAGCTGGACG
AGAACTTCATCAACAAGTACATCGAACTGGTTGAGATGAGACGGGAATACTTCGAGGGCCCCGGCAAGGG
CAGTCCATATGGCTGGGAAGGCGACCCTAAGGCTTGGTACGAGACACTGATGGGCCACTGCACCTACTTC
CCAGATGAGCTGGCCAGCGTGAAATACGCCTACAGTGCCGACCTGTTCAACGCTCTGAACGACCTGAACA
ACCTGGTCATCCAAAGAGATGGACTGTCTAAGCTCGAGTATCATGAGAAGTATCACATCATCGAGAACGT
GTTCAAGCAGAAGAAGAAACCTACACTGAAGCAGATCGCCAATGAGATCAATGTCAACCCTGAAGATATC
AAGGGCTACAGAATCACAAAGTCTGGCAAGCCCCAGTTTACCGAGTTTAAGCTCTACCACGACCTGAAAA
GCGTGCTGTTTGACCAGAGCATCCTGGAGAACGAAGACGTGCTGGACCAGATCGCTGAGATCCTGACCAT
CTACCAGGACAAGGATAGCATCAAATCTAAGCTGACGGAACTGGACATCCTGCTGAACGAGGAAGATAAG
GAAAACATCGCCCAGCTGACTGGCTACACCGGGACCCACCGGCTCAGCCTGAAATGCATCCGGCTGGTCC
TGGAAGAGCAGTGGTATTCTAGCCGGGCCCAGATGGAAATCTTCGCCCACCTGAACATTAAGCCTAAGAA
GATCAACCTGACAGCCGCCAACAAGATCCCGAAGGCTATGATCGACGAGTTCATCCTGAGCCCTGTGGTG
AAGAGGACCTTCGGCCAGGCCATTAACCTTATTAACAAGATCATAGAAAAGTACGGCGTGCCTGAAGATA
TCATCATCGAGCTGGCCAGAGAAAATAATAGCAAGGACAAGCAGAAGTTCATCAATGAGATGCAGAAAAA
GAACGAGAACACCAGAAAGAGAATTAACGAAATCATCGGCAAGTATGGCAACCAGAACGCCAAGAGACTG
GTCGAGAAGATTAGACTGCACGACGAGCAGGAGGGCAAGTGCCTGTACTCACTGGAAAGCATCCCTCTGG
AGGACCTGCTGAACAACCCCAACCACTACGAGGTGGACCACATCATTCCAAGATCTGTGTCCTTCGACAA
CTCTTACCACAACAAAGTGCTCGTGAAGCAGAGCGAGAACTCCAAAAAATCCAACCTGACCCCTTACCAG
TACTTTAACAGCGGCAAGTCCAAGCTCTCTTACAACCAGTTTAAACAACACATCCTGAACCTGAGCAAGT
CCCAGGATAGAATCAGCAAAAAAAAGAAAGAGTATCTGCTGGAAGAACGGGACATCAACAAGTTCGAGGT
GCAAAAAGAGTTCATCAATAGAAACCTGGTGGATACCCGGTACGCCACAGCCGAGCTGACAAACTACCTG
AAGGCCTACTTCAGCGCCAACAATATGAACGTGAAGGTGAAAACGATCAACGGCAGCTTCACCGATTACC
TGCGGAAAGTGTGGAAGTTTAAGAAGGAACGGAACCACGGCTACAAGCACCACGCCGAGGACGCCCTGAT
TATCGCTAATGCCGATTTCCTGTTCAAAGAGAACAAGAAGCTGAAAGCCGTGAACTCTGTGCTGGAAAAA
CCTGAGATCGAGAGCAAGCAGCTGGATATCCAGGTGGATAGCGAGGATAACTACAGCGAAATGTTCATCA
TCCCTAAGCAGGTCCAGGACATCAAGGACTTCAGAAACTTCAAGTACAGCCACAGAGTGGACAAGAAGCC
TAACAGAAAGCTGATCAACGATACACTGTACAGCACCCGGAAGAAGGACAACTCCACCTACATCGTGCAG
ACCATCAAAGATATCTATGCCAAAGATAATACCACCCTGAAGAAGCAGTTTGACAAGTCACCCGAGAAGT
TCCTCATGTACCAACACGATCCGCGGACCTTCGAGAAGTTGGAAGTGATCATGAAGCAGTACGCTAATGA
GAAGAATCCTCTGGCCAAGTACCACGAGGAAACAGGCGAGTACCTGACCAAATACAGCAAAAAAAACAAC
GGCCCTATCGTGAAAAGCCTGAAGTACATTGGAAACAAGCTGGGCAGCCACCTAGATGTGACCCACCAGT
TCAAGAGCAGCACCAAGAAGTTGGTGAAGCTGAGCATCAAGCCTTATAGATTCGACGTCTACCTGACCGA
CAAGGGATATAAGTTCATCACCATCAGCTACCTGGACGTGCTGAAGAAAGACAATTACTACTACATACCC
GAACAGAAGTACGACAAGCTCAAACTGGGCAAGGCCATCGACAAAAACGCCAAGTTTATCGCTAGCTTCT
ACAAGAATGATCTGATCAAGCTGGACGGCGAGATCTACAAGATCATCGGCGTGAATAGCGACACCAGAAA
CATGATCGAACTGGATCTGCCTGACATCAGATACAAAGAATACTGCGAGCTGAACAATATCAAGGGCGAA
CCTCACATCAAAAAGACCATCGGCAAAAAGGTGAATAGCATCGAAAAACTGACAACCGACGTGCTGGGCA
ACGTGTTCACCAACACCCAGTACACAAAACCTCAGCTGCTGTTCAAGCGAGGAAATGACTACAAGGACGA
CGACGACAAGGACTATAAGGACGATGATGATAAGGATTACAAAGATGACGACGATAAGCCCCCCAAGAAG
AAGAGGAAGGTGGAGGCCAGCTAAGAATTCAATAAAAGATCTTTATTTTCATTAGATCTGTGTGTTGGTT
TTTTGTGTGTAAGAATTCCGGCCGCAGGAACCCCTAGTGATGGAGTTGGCCACTCCCTCTCTGCGCGCTC
GCTCGCTCACTGAGGCCGGGCGACCAAAGGTCGCCCGACGCCCGGGCTTTGCCCGGGCGGCCTCAGTGAG
CGAGCGAGCGCGCAGCTGCCTGCAGGATCGGATCCCGGGCCCGTCGACTGCAGAGGCCTGCATGCAAGCT
TGGCGTAATCATGGTCATAGCTGTTTCCTGTGTGAAATTGTTATCCGCTCACAATTCCACACAACATACG
AGCCGGAAGCATAAAGTGTAAAGCCTGGGGTGCCTAATGAGTGAGCTAACTCACATTAATTGCGTTGCGC
TCACTGCCCGCTTTCCAGTCGGGAAACCTGTCGTGCCAGCTGCATTAATGAATCGGCCAACGCGCGGGGA
GAGGCGGTTTGCGTATTGGGCGCTCTTCCGCTTCCTCGCTCACTGACTCGCTGCGCTCGGTCGTTCGGCT
GCGGCGAGCGGTATCAGCTCACTCAAAGGCGGTAATACGGTTATCCACAGAATCAGGGGATAACGCAGGA
AAGAACATGTGAGCAAAAGGCCAGCAAAAGGCCAGGAACCGTAAAAAGGCCGCGTTGCTGGCGTTTTTCC
ATAGGCTCCGCCCCCCTGACGAGCATCACAAAAATCGACGCTCAAGTCAGAGGTGGCGAAACCCGACAGG
ACTATAAAGATACCAGGCGTTTCCCCCTGGAAGCTCCCTCGTGCGCTCTCCTGTTCCGACCCTGCCGCTT
ACCGGATACCTGTCCGCCTTTCTCCCTTCGGGAAGCGTGGCGCTTTCTCATAGCTCACGCTGTAGGTATC
TCAGTTCGGTGTAGGTCGTTCGCTCCAAGCTGGGCTGTGTGCACGAACCCCCCGTTCAGCCCGACCGCTG
CGCCTTATCCGGTAACTATCGTCTTGAGTCCAACCCGGTAAGACACGACTTATCGCCACTGGCAGCAGCC
ACTGGTAACAGGATTAGCAGAGCGAGGTATGTAGGCGGTGCTACAGAGTTCTTGAAGTGGTGGCCTAACT
ACGGCTACACTAGAAGAACAGTATTTGGTATCTGCGCTCTGCTGAAGCCAGTTACCTTCGGAAAAAGAGT
TGGTAGCTCTTGATCCGGCAAACAAACCACCGCTGGTAGCGGTGGTTTTTTTGTTTGCAAGCAGCAGATT
ACGCGCAGAAAAAAAGGATCTCAAGAAGATCCTTTGATCTTTTCTACGGGGTCTGACGCTCAGTGGAACG
AAAACTCACGTTAAGGGATTTTGGTCATGAGATTATCAAAAAGGATCTTCACCTAGATCCTTTTAAATTA
AAAATGAAGTTTTAAATCAATCTAAAGTATATATGAGTAAACTTGGTCTGACAGTTACCAATGCTTAATC
AGTGAGGCACCTATCTCAGCGATCTGTCTATTTCGTTCATCCATAGTTGCCTGACTCCCCGTCGTGTAGA
TAACTACGATACGGGAGGGCTTACCATCTGGCCCCAGTGCTGCAATGATACCGCGAGACCCACGCTCACC
GGCTCCAGATTTATCAGCAATAAACCAGCCAGCCGGAAGGGCCGAGCGCAGAAGTGGTCCTGCAACTTTA
TCCGCCTCCATCCAGTCTATTAATTGTTGCCGGGAAGCTAGAGTAAGTAGTTCGCCAGTTAATAGTTTGC
GCAACGTTGTTGCCATTGCTACAGGCATCGTGGTGTCACGCTCGTCGTTTGGTATGGCTTCATTCAGCTC
CGGTTCCCAACGATCAAGGCGAGTTACATGATCCCCCATGTTGTGCAAAAAAGCGGTTAGCTCCTTCGGT
CCTCCGATCGTTGTCAGAAGTAAGTTGGCCGCAGTGTTATCACTCATGGTTATGGCAGCACTGCATAATT
CTCTTACTGTCATGCCATCCGTAAGATGCTTTTCTGTGACTGGTGAGTACTCAACCAAGTCATTCTGAGA
ATAGTGTATGCGGCGACCGAGTTGCTCTTGCCCGGCGTCAATACGGGATAATACCGCGCCACATAGCAGA
ACTTTAAAAGTGCTCATCATTGGAAAACGTTCTTCGGGGCGAAAACTCTCAAGGATCTTACCGCTGTTGA
GATCCAGTTCGATGTAACCCACTCGTGCACCCAACTGATCTTCAGCATCTTTTACTTTCACCAGCGTTTC
TGGGTGAGCAAAAACAGGAAGGCAAAATGCCGCAAAAAAGGGAATAAGGGCGACACGGAAATGTTGAATA
CTCATACTCTTCCTTTTTCAATATTATTGAAGCATTTATCAGGGTTATTGTCTCATGAGCGGATACATAT
TTGAATGTATTTAGAAAAATAAACAAATAGGGGTTCCGCGCACATTTCCCCGAAAAGTGCCACCTGACGT
CTAAGAAACCATTATTATCATGACATTAACCTATAAAAATAGGCGTATCACGAGGCCCTTTCGTC
Features (pLannotate 1.2.2; 21 found; start..end, strand, type, name):
    137..236     +  misc_feature   bom (fragment): basis of mobility region from pBR322
    242..399     -  CDS            lacZα (fragment): LacZα fragment of β-galactosidase; lacZ fragment
    432..572     -  repeat_region  AAV2 ITR: inverted terminal repeat of adeno-associated virus serotype 2 inverted
    605..695     +  promoter       H1 promoter: human H1 RNA promoter
    708..724     -  CDS            KA2 (fragment): first 150 residues of the mouse kainate receptor subunit 2 mediates targeting to the neuronal soma (Shemesh et al., 2017)
    722..797     +  misc_RNA       Sa gRNA scaffold: guide RNA scaffold for the Staphylococcus aureus CRISPR/Cas9 system
    893..1196    +  enhancer       CMV enhancer: human cytomegalovirus immediate early enhancer
   1197..1400    +  promoter       CMV promoter: human cytomegalovirus (CMV) immediate early promoter
   1445..4603    +  CDS            cas9: CAS9_STAAU - Experimental evidence at protein level: Swiss-Prot protein existence level 1. CRISPR (clustered regularly interspaced short palindromic repeat) is an adaptive immune system that provides protection against mobile genetic elements (viruses, transposable elements and conjugative plasmids). CRISPR clusters contain spacers, sequences complementary to antecedent mobile elements, and target invading nucleic acids. CRISPR clusters are transcribed and processed into CRISPR RNA (crRNA). In type II CRISPR systems correct processing of pre-crRNA requires a trans- encoded small RNA (tracrRNA)
   4610..4630    +  CDS            FLAG (fragment): FLAG® epitope tag, followed by an enterokinase cleavage site
   4655..4678    +  CDS            3xFLAG (fragment): three tandem FLAG® epitope tags
   4721..4769    +  polyA_signal   poly(A) signal: synthetic polyadenylation signal
   4786..4926    +  repeat_region  AAV2 ITR: inverted terminal repeat of adeno-associated virus serotype 2 inverted
   5008..5024    -  protein_bind   lac operator: The lac repressor binds to the lac operator to inhibit transcription in E. coli. This inhibition can be relieved by adding lactose or isopropyl-β-D-thiogalactopyranoside (IPTG). lac repressor encoded by lacI
   5032..5062    -  promoter       lac promoter: promoter for the E. coli lac operon
   5077..5098    -  protein_bind   CAP binding site: CAP binding activates transcription in the presence of cAMP. E. coli catabolite activator protein
   5111..5203    -  CDS            lacI (fragment): lac repressor; lacI; The lac repressor binds to the lac operator to inhibit transcription in E. coli. This inhibition can be relieved by adding lactose or isopropyl-β-D-thiogalactopyranoside (IPTG).
   5386..5974    -  rep_origin     ori: high-copy-number ColE1/pMB1/pBR322/pUC origin of replication
   6145..7005    -  CDS            AmpR: β-lactamase; bla; confers resistance to ampicillin, carbenicillin, and related antibiotics
   7006..7110    -  promoter       AmpR promoter: bla
   7205..35      +  CDS            rop (fragment) (across the origin): Rop protein, which maintains plasmids at low copy number; rop
