[The description below was written by a language model from this plasmid's Addgene catalogue record and pLannotate feature annotations shown in this document.]
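Description:
pUC57-ITR2-H1-sgCAG-SlugD10A-3XFLAG-SV40 NLS-ITR2 is a 7.2 kb all-in-one CRISPR nickase plasmid for mammalian expression, built on the pUC57 cloning backbone. It replicates in E. coli from a high-copy pUC-type origin and is selected with ampicillin through the β-lactamase gene. Remnants of the lacZα/lac promoter region and short bom, rop and lacI fragments are backbone leftovers with no role in the payload. The roughly 4 kb cargo lies between two AAV serotype 2 inverted terminal repeats. The ITRs are the cis elements needed for replication and packaging into recombinant AAV, so the plasmid has the layout of an AAV transfer vector, although the record lists it only as a mammalian expression and CRISPR vector.

Two expression units sit between the ITRs. A human H1 Pol III promoter drives a single guide RNA whose spacer consists of CAG repeats, fused to a scaffold that the annotation tool matches to the Staphylococcus aureus Cas9 guide scaffold. A tiny "KA2" hit overlapping the spacer is almost certainly a spurious match to the repeat sequence. Downstream, the CMV enhancer and promoter (listed as eCMV) drive the Slug-KH Cas9 open reading frame, which the software annotates by homology to S. aureus Cas9. It carries the KH variant changes and a D10A mutation, which the record describes as making it a nickase; D10A typically inactivates the RuvC domain so that only one DNA strand is cut. The protein ends in a 3xFLAG epitope for detection and, according to the catalogue entry, an SV40 nuclear localisation signal that the feature table does not annotate separately. A short synthetic poly(A) signal follows. The construct delivers a compact Cas9 nickase targeted to CAG repeat tracts in human cells.
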