Addgene plasmid #222858: pUC57-ITR2-H1-sgCAG-SlugD10A-3XFLAG-SV40 NLS-ITR2
Purpose: This plasmid codes for the Slug-KH nickase with a sg(CAG)6
Depositing lab: Vincent Dion. Depositing organization: Cardiff University. Publication: Developing small Cas9 hybrids using molecular modeling. Mangin A, Dion V, Menzies G. bioRxiv 2023.10.24.563270 10.1101/2023.10.24.563270.
Backbone
  Vector backbone: pUC57
  Vector type: Mammalian Expression, CRISPR
Growth in bacteria
  Bacterial resistance: Ampicillin, 100 μg/mL
  Growth temperature: 37°C
  Growth strain: NEB Stable
  Copy number: High Copy
Gene/Insert
  Gene/Insert name: Slug-KHD10A+sgCAG
  gRNA/shRNA sequence: GCAGCAGCAGCAGCAGCAG
  Species: H. sapiens (human)
  Insert size (bp): 4000
  Mutation: KH variant and D10A mutation
  Promoter: H1 and eCMV
  Tag / fusion protein: ITR2 (N terminal on insert); 3X FLAG, SV40 NLS, ITR2 (C terminal on insert)
  Cloning method: Unknown
Terms and licenses: Academic/Nonprofit Terms; Industry Terms: Not Available to Industry
Depositor comments: Please visit https://doi.org/10.1101/2023.10.24.563270 for bioRxiv preprint.
How to cite: pUC57-ITR2-H1-sgCAG-SlugD10A-3XFLAG-SV40 NLS-ITR2 was a gift from Vincent Dion (Addgene plasmid # 222858 ; http://n2t.net/addgene:222858 ; RRID:Addgene_222858)
